Addgene plasmid #80315: pHAGE-RSV-GCAMP6f
Purpose: Fluorescent reporter for calcium signaling
Depositing lab: Darrell Kotton. Depositing organization: Boston University Medical Campus. Publication: Unstable neurons underlie a stable learned behavior. Liberti WA 3rd, Markowitz JE, Perkins LN, Liberti DC, Leman DP, Guitchounts G, Velho T, Kotton DN, Lois C, Gardner TJ. Nat Neurosci. 2016 Oct 10. doi: 10.1038/nn.4405. PubMed 27723744.
Backbone
  Vector backbone: pHAGE
  Backbone manufacturer: Richard Mulligan
  Total vector size (bp): 7459
  Vector type: Lentiviral
Growth in bacteria
  Bacterial resistance: Ampicillin, 100 μg/mL
  Growth temperature: 37°C
  Growth strain: NEB Stable
  Copy number: Unknown
Gene/Insert
  Gene/Insert name: GCaMP6f
  Species: Synthetic
  Insert size (bp): 1353
  Promoter: RSV
  Cloning method: Restriction Enzyme; 5′ cloning site NotI (not destroyed); 3′ cloning site BamHI (not destroyed)
  Sequencing primers: 5′ ggtacagtgcaggggaaagaat; 3′ gctattgcttcccgtatggctttc
Terms and licenses: Academic/Nonprofit Terms; Industry Terms: Not Available to Industry
How to cite: pHAGE-RSV-GCAMP6f was a gift from Darrell Kotton (Addgene plasmid # 80315 ; http://n2t.net/addgene:80315 ; RRID:Addgene_80315)
