[The description below was written by a language model from this plasmid's Addgene catalogue record and pLannotate feature annotations shown in this document.]
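Description:
pHAGE-RSV-GCAMP6f is a 7,459 bp HIV-1-derived lentiviral transfer plasmid built on the pHAGE backbone to deliver the genetically encoded calcium indicator GCaMP6f. It is propagated in E. coli through a high-copy ColE1/pUC-type origin and selected with ampicillin via the β-lactamase gene. The recorded growth strain is a recombination-deficient one, a common choice for plasmids carrying repeated LTR sequences.

The viral portion runs from a truncated 5' LTR through the Ψ packaging signal (extending into a gag fragment), the Rev response element for Rev-dependent nuclear export of the genomic RNA, and the cPPT/CTS element, which aids nuclear import and transduction of the reverse-transcribed genome. Downstream, the Rous sarcoma virus enhancer/promoter drives the 1,353 bp synthetic GCaMP6f coding sequence, cloned between NotI and BamHI sites that remain intact. GCaMP6f is a fluorescent protein-based sensor whose brightness increases on calcium binding, and it is the fast-kinetics variant of the GCaMP6 series. A WPRE follows the reading frame to enhance transcript stability and expression. The cassette ends in a ΔU3 3' LTR, which makes the integrated provirus self-inactivating, so expression depends on the internal RSV promoter. Short annotated fragments of nef, rev, lacI, the SV40 origin and poly(A) signal, and lac promoter/operator elements appear to be backbone remnants rather than functional parts.

No selectable marker for mammalian cells or second reporter is annotated. Packaging functions must be supplied in trans to produce virus. The stated purpose is fluorescent reporting of calcium signalling, and the associated publication concerns neuronal activity underlying a learned behaviour, consistent with use for in vivo imaging of neuronal calcium dynamics.
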