Features (pLannotate 1.2.2; 22 found; start..end, strand, type, name):
    377..634     +  LTR            5' LTR (truncated): truncated 5' long terminal repeat (LTR) from HIV-1
    681..806     +  misc_feature   HIV-1 Ψ: packaging signal of human immunodeficiency virus type 1
    790..1128    +  CDS            HIV-1 gag (fragment): gag protein from human immunodeficiency virus 1; gag
   1303..1536    +  misc_feature   RRE: The Rev response element (RRE) of HIV-1 allows for Rev-dependent mRNA export from the nucleus to the cytoplasm.
   1913..2013    +  CDS            Rev (fragment): human immunodeficiency virus 1 (HIV-1) Rev protein; rev; enhances nuclear export of unspliced and incompletely spliced viral mRNAs
   2058..2175    +  misc_feature   cPPT/CTS: central polypurine tract and central termination sequence of HIV-1
   2218..2479    +  promoter       RSV promoter: Rous sarcoma virus enhancer/promoter
   2489..3841    +  CDS            GCaMP6f: improved fluorescent protein-based calcium sensor (Chen et al., 2013)
   3849..4437    +  misc_feature   WPRE: woodchuck hepatitis virus posttranscriptional regulatory element
   4445..4510    +  CDS            nef (fragment): NEF_HV1Z2 - Experimental evidence at protein level: Swiss-Prot protein existence level 1. Extracellular Nef protein targets CD4(+) T-lymphocytes for apoptosis by interacting with CXCR4 surface receptors. From Human immunodeficiency virus type 1 group M subtype D (isolate Z2/CDC-Z34) (HIV-1).
   4512..4745    +  LTR            3' LTR (ΔU3): self-inactivating 3' long terminal repeat (LTR) from HIV-1
   4950..5054    +  promoter       AmpR promoter: bla
   5055..5915    +  CDS            AmpR: β-lactamase; bla; confers resistance to ampicillin, carbenicillin, and related antibiotics
   6086..6674    +  rep_origin     ori: high-copy-number ColE1/pMB1/pBR322/pUC origin of replication
   6857..6911    +  CDS            lacI (fragment): lac repressor; lacI; The lac repressor binds to the lac operator to inhibit transcription in E. coli. This inhibition can be relieved by adding lactose or isopropyl-β-D-thiogalactopyranoside (IPTG).
   6917..7010    +  rep_origin     SV40 ori (fragment): SV40 origin of replication
   7035..7072    +  CDS            lacI (fragment): lac repressor; lacI; The lac repressor binds to the lac operator to inhibit transcription in E. coli. This inhibition can be relieved by adding lactose or isopropyl-β-D-thiogalactopyranoside (IPTG).
   7085..7106    +  protein_bind   CAP binding site: CAP binding activates transcription in the presence of cAMP. E. coli catabolite activator protein
   7121..7151    +  promoter       lac promoter: promoter for the E. coli lac operon
   7159..7175    +  protein_bind   lac operator: The lac repressor binds to the lac operator to inhibit transcription in E. coli. This inhibition can be relieved by adding lactose or isopropyl-β-D-thiogalactopyranoside (IPTG). lac repressor encoded by lacI
   7209..7292    +  polyA_signal   SV40 poly(A) signal (fragment): SV40 polyadenylation signal
   7459..329     +  CDS            nef (fragment) (across the origin): NEF_HV1BR - Experimental evidence at protein level: Swiss-Prot protein existence level 1. Extracellular Nef protein targets CD4(+) T-lymphocytes for apoptosis by interacting with CXCR4 surface receptors (PubMed:14990729). From Human immunodeficiency virus type 1 group M subtype B (isolate BRU/LAI) (HIV-1).
>Addgene plasmid #80315 | pHAGE-RSV-GCAMP6f | depositor full sequence | sequence record 151076 | pHAGE-RSV-GCAMP6f sequence 7459 bps
TGGAAGGGCTAATTCACTCCCAAAGAAGACAAGATATCCTTGATCTGTGGATCTACCACACACAAGGCTA
CTTCCCTGATTAGCAGAACTACACACCAGGGCCAGGGGTCAGATATCCACTGACCTTTGGATGGTGCTAC
AAGCTAGTACCAGTTGAGCCAGATAAGGTAGAAGAGGCCAATAAAGGAGAGAACACCAGCTTGTTACACC
CTGTGAGCCTGCATGGGATGGATGACCCGGAGAGAGAAGTGTTAGAGTGGAGGTTTGACAGCCGCCTAGC
ATTTCATCACGTGGCCCGAGAGCTGCATCCGGAGTACTTCAAGAACTGCTGATATCGAGCTTGCTACAAG
GGACTTTCCGCTGGGGACTTTCCAGGGAGGCGTGGCCTGGGCGGGACTGGGGAGTGGCGAGCCCTCAGAT
CCTGCATATAAGCAGCTGCTTTTTGCCTGTACTGGGTCTCTCTGGTTAGACCAGATCTGAGCCTGGGAGC
TCTCTGGCTAACTAGGGAACCCACTGCTTAAGCCTCAATAAAGCTTGCCTTGAGTGCTTCAAGTAGTGTG
TGCCCGTCTGTTGTGTGACTCTGGTAACTAGAGATCCCTCAGACCCTTTTAGTCAGTGTGGAAAATCTCT
AGCAGTGGCGCCCGAACAGGGACTTGAAAGCGAAAGGGAAACCAGAGGAGCTCTCTCGACGCAGGACTCG
GCTTGCTGAAGCGCGCACGGCAAGAGGCGAGGGGCGGCGACTGGTGAGTACGCCAAAAATTTTGACTAGC
GGAGGCTAGAAGGAGAGAGATGGGTGCGAGAGCGTCAGTATTAAGCGGGGGAGAATTAGATCGCGATGGG
AAAAAATTCGGTTAAGGCCAGGGGGAAAGAAAAAATATAAATTAAAACATATAGTATGGGCAAGCAGGGA
GCTAGAACGATTCGCAGTTAATCCTGGCCTGTTAGAAACATCAGAAGGCTGTAGACAAATACTGGGACAG
CTACAACCATCCCTTCAGACAGGATCAGAAGAACTTAGATCATTATATAATACAGTAGCAACCCTCTATT
GTGTGCATCAAAGGATAGAGATAAAAGACACCAAGGAAGCTTTAGACAAGATAGAGGAAGAGCAAAACAA
AAGTAAGACCACCGCACAGCAAGCGGCCGGCCGCTGATCTTCAGACCTGGAGGAGGAGATATGAGGGACA
ATTGGAGAAGTGAATTATATAAATATAAAGTAGTAAAAATTGAACCATTAGGAGTAGCACCCACCAAGGC
AAAGAGAAGAGTGGTGCAGAGAGAAAAAAGAGCAGTGGGAATAGGAGCTTTGTTCCTTGGGTTCTTGGGA
GCAGCAGGAAGCACTATGGGCGCAGCGTCAATGACGCTGACGGTACAGGCCAGACAATTATTGTCTGGTA
TAGTGCAGCAGCAGAACAATTTGCTGAGGGCTATTGAGGCGCAACAGCATCTGTTGCAACTCACAGTCTG
GGGCATCAAGCAGCTCCAGGCAAGAATCCTGGCTGTGGAAAGATACCTAAAGGATCAACAGCTCCTGGGG
ATTTGGGGTTGCTCTGGAAAACTCATTTGCACCACTGCTGTGCCTTGGAATGCTAGTTGGAGTAATAAAT
CTCTGGAACAGATTTGGAATCACACGACCTGGATGGAGTGGGACAGAGAAATTAACAATTACACAAGCTT
AATACACTCCTTAATTGAAGAATCGCAAAACCAGCAAGAAAAGAATGAACAAGAATTATTGGAATTAGAT
AAATGGGCAAGTTTGTGGAATTGGTTTAACATAACAAATTGGCTGTGGTATATAAAATTATTCATAATGA
TAGTAGGAGGCTTGGTAGGTTTAAGAATAGTTTTTGCTGTACTTTCTATAGTGAATAGAGTTAGGCAGGG
ATATTCACCATTATCGTTTCAGACCCACCTCCCAACCCCGAGGGGACCCGACAGGCCCGAAGGAATAGAA
GAAGAAGGTGGAGAGAGAGACAGAGACAGATCCATTCGATTAGTGAACGGATCTCGACGGTATCGCCGAA
TTCACAAATGGCAGTATTCATCCACAATTTTAAAAGAAAAGGGGGGATTGGGGGGTACAGTGCAGGGGAA
AGAATAGTAGACATAATAGCAACAGACATACAAACTAAAGAATTACAAAAACAAATTACAAAAATTCAAA
ATTTTCGGGTTTATTACAGGGACAGCAGAGATCCAGTTTGGACTAGTAATGTAGTCTTATGCAATACTCT
TGTAGTCTTGCAACATGGTAACGATGAGTTAGCAACATGCCTTACAAGGAGAGAAAAAGCACCGTGCATG
CCGATTGGTGGAAGTAAGGTGGTACGATCGTGCCTTATTAGGAAGGCAACAGACGGGTCTGACATGGATT
GGACGAACCACTGAATTCCGCATTGCAGAGATATTGTATTTAAGTGCCTAGCTCGATACAATAAACGCCA
TTTGACCATTCACCACATTGGTGTGCACCGCGGCCGCCATGGGTTCTCATCATCATCATCATCATGGTAT
GGCTAGCATGACTGGTGGACAGCAAATGGGTCGGGATCTGTACGACGATGACGATAAGGATCTCGCCACC
ATGGTCGACTCATCACGTCGTAAGTGGAATAAGACAGGTCACGCAGTCAGAGCTATAGGTCGGCTGAGCT
CACTCGAGAACGTCTATATCAAGGCCGACAAGCAGAAGAACGGCATCAAGGCGAACTTCAAGATCCGCCA
CAACATCGAGGACGGCGGCGTGCAGCTCGCCTACCACTACCAGCAGAACACCCCCATCGGCGACGGCCCC
GTGCTGCTGCCCGACAACCACTACCTGAGCGTGCAGTCCAAACTTTCGAAAGACCCCAACGAGAAGCGCG
ATCACATGGTCCTGCTGGAGTTCGTGACCGCCGCCGGGATCACTCTCGGCATGGACGAGCTGTACAAGGG
CGGTACCGGAGGGAGCATGGTGAGCAAGGGCGAGGAGCTGTTCACCGGGGTGGTGCCCATCCTGGTCGAG
CTGGACGGCGACGTAAACGGCCACAAGTTCAGCGTGTCCGGCGAGGGTGAGGGCGATGCCACCTACGGCA
AGCTGACCCTGAAGTTCATCTGCACCACCGGCAAGCTGCCCGTGCCCTGGCCCACCCTCGTGACCACCCT
GACCTACGGCGTGCAGTGCTTCAGCCGCTACCCCGACCACATGAAGCAGCACGACTTCTTCAAGTCCGCC
ATGCCCGAAGGCTACATCCAGGAGCGCACCATCTTCTTCAAGGACGACGGCAACTACAAGACCCGCGCCG
AGGTGAAGTTCGAGGGCGACACCCTGGTGAACCGCATCGAGCTGAAGGGCATCGACTTCAAGGAGGACGG
CAACATCCTGGGGCACAAGCTGGAGTACAACCTGCCGGACCAACTGACTGAAGAGCAGATCGCAGAATTT
AAAGAGGAATTCTCCCTATTTGACAAGGACGGGGATGGGACAATAACAACCAAGGAGCTGGGGACGGTGA
TGCGGTCTCTGGGGCAGAACCCCACAGAAGCAGAGCTGCAGGACATGATCAATGAAGTAGATGCCGACGG
TGACGGCACAATCGACTTCCCTGAGTTCCTGACAATGATGGCAAGAAAAATGAAATACAGGGACACGGAA
GAAGAAATTAGAGAAGCGTTCGGTGTGTTTGATAAGGATGGCAATGGCTACATCAGTGCAGCAGAGCTTC
GCCACGTGATGACAAACCTTGGAGAGAAGTTAACAGATGAAGAGGTTGATGAAATGATCAGGGAAGCAGA
CATCGATGGGGATGGTCAGGTAAACTACGAAGAGTTTGTACAAATGATGACAGCGAAGTGAGGATCCTAA
TCAACCTCTGGATTACAAAATTTGTGAAAGATTGACTGGTATTCTTAACTATGTTGCTCCTTTTACGCTA
TGTGGATACGCTGCTTTAATGCCTTTGTATCATGCTATTGCTTCCCGTATGGCTTTCATTTTCTCCTCCT
TGTATAAATCCTGGTTGCTGTCTCTTTATGAGGAGTTGTGGCCCGTTGTCAGGCAACGTGGCGTGGTGTG
CACTGTGTTTGCTGACGCAACCCCCACTGGTTGGGGCATTGCCACCACCTGTCAGCTCCTTTCCGGGACT
TTCGCTTTCCCCCTCCCTATTGCCACGGCGGAACTCATCGCCGCCTGCCTTGCCCGCTGCTGGACAGGGG
CTCGGCTGTTGGGCACTGACAATTCCGTGGTGTTGTCGGGGAAATCATCGTCCTTTCCTTGGCTGCTCGC
CTGTGTTGCCACCTGGATTCTGCGCGGGACGTCCTTCTGCTACGTCCCTTCGGCCCTCAATCCAGCGGAC
CTTCCTTCCCGCGGCCTGCTGCCGGCTCTGCGGCCTCTTCCGCGTCTTCGCCTTCGCCCTCAGACGAGTC
GGATCTCCCTTTGGGCCGCCTCCCCGCCTGAGATCCTTTAAGACCAATGACTTACAAGGCAGCTGTAGAT
CTTAGCCACTTTTTAAAAGAAAAGGGGGGACTGGAAGGGCTAATTCACTCCCAACGAAGACAAGATCTGC
TTTTTGCTTGTACTGGGTCTCTCTGGTTAGACCAGATCTGAGCCTGGGAGCTCTCTGGCTAACTAGGGAA
CCCACTGCTTAAGCCTCAATAAAGCTTGCCTTGAGTGCTTCAAGTAGTGTGTGCCCGTCTGTTGTGTGAC
TCTGGTAACTAGAGATCCCTCAGACCCTTTTAGTCAGTGTGGAAAATCTCTAGCAGTAGTAGTTCATGTC
ATCTTATTATTCAGTATTTATAACTTGCAAAGAAATGAATATCAGAGAGTGAGAGGCCCGGGTTAATTAA
GGAAAGGGCTAGATCATTCTTGAAGACGAAAGGGCCTCGTGATACGCCTATTTTTATAGGTTAATGTCAT
GATAATAATGGTTTCTTAGACGTCAGGTGGCACTTTTCGGGGAAATGTGCGCGGAACCCCTATTTGTTTA
TTTTTCTAAATACATTCAAATATGTATCCGCTCATGAGACAATAACCCTGATAAATGCTTCAATAATATT
GAAAAAGGAAGAGTATGAGTATTCAACATTTCCGTGTCGCCCTTATTCCCTTTTTTGCGGCATTTTGCCT
TCCTGTTTTTGCTCACCCAGAAACGCTGGTGAAAGTAAAAGATGCTGAAGATCAGTTGGGTGCACGAGTG
GGTTACATCGAACTGGATCTCAACAGCGGTAAGATCCTTGAGAGTTTTCGCCCCGAAGAACGTTTTCCAA
TGATGAGCACTTTTAAAGTTCTGCTATGTGGCGCGGTATTATCCCGTGTTGACGCCGGGCAAGAGCAACT
CGGTCGCCGCATACACTATTCTCAGAATGACTTGGTTGAGTACTCACCAGTCACAGAAAAGCATCTTACG
GATGGCATGACAGTAAGAGAATTATGCAGTGCTGCCATAACCATGAGTGATAACACTGCGGCCAACTTAC
TTCTGACAACGATCGGAGGACCGAAGGAGCTAACCGCTTTTTTGCACAACATGGGGGATCATGTAACTCG
CCTTGATCGTTGGGAACCGGAGCTGAATGAAGCCATACCAAACGACGAGCGTGACACCACGATGCCTGTA
GCAATGGCAACAACGTTGCGCAAACTATTAACTGGCGAACTACTTACTCTAGCTTCCCGGCAACAATTAA
TAGACTGGATGGAGGCGGATAAAGTTGCAGGACCACTTCTGCGCTCGGCCCTTCCGGCTGGCTGGTTTAT
TGCTGATAAATCTGGAGCCGGTGAGCGTGGGTCTCGCGGTATCATTGCAGCACTGGGGCCAGATGGTAAG
CCCTCCCGTATCGTAGTTATCTACACGACGGGGAGTCAGGCAACTATGGATGAACGAAATAGACAGATCG
CTGAGATAGGTGCCTCACTGATTAAGCATTGGTAACTGTCAGACCAAGTTTACTCATATATACTTTAGAT
TGATTTAAAACTTCATTTTTAATTTAAAAGGATCTAGGTGAAGATCCTTTTTGATAATCTCATGACCAAA
ATCCCTTAACGTGAGTTTTCGTTCCACTGAGCGTCAGACCCCGTAGAAAAGATCAAAGGATCTTCTTGAG
ATCCTTTTTTTCTGCGCGTAATCTGCTGCTTGCAAACAAAAAAACCACCGCTACCAGCGGTGGTTTGTTT
GCCGGATCAAGAGCTACCAACTCTTTTTCCGAAGGTAACTGGCTTCAGCAGAGCGCAGATACCAAATACT
GTTCTTCTAGTGTAGCCGTAGTTAGGCCACCACTTCAAGAACTCTGTAGCACCGCCTACATACCTCGCTC
TGCTAATCCTGTTACCAGTGGCTGCTGCCAGTGGCGATAAGTCGTGTCTTACCGGGTTGGACTCAAGACG
ATAGTTACCGGATAAGGCGCAGCGGTCGGGCTGAACGGGGGGTTCGTGCACACAGCCCAGCTTGGAGCGA
ACGACCTACACCGAACTGAGATACCTACAGCGTGAGCTATGAGAAAGCGCCACGCTTCCCGAAGGGAGAA
AGGCGGACAGGTATCCGGTAAGCGGCAGGGTCGGAACAGGAGAGCGCACGAGGGAGCTTCCAGGGGGAAA
CGCCTGGTATCTTTATAGTCCTGTCGGGTTTCGCCACCTCTGACTTGAGCGTCGATTTTTGTGATGCTCG
TCAGGGGGGCGGAGCCTATGGAAAAACGCCAGCAACGCGGCCTTTTTACGGTTCCTGGCCTTTTGCTGGC
CTTTTGCTCACATGTTCTTTCCTGCGTTATCCCCTGATTCTGTGGATAACCGTATTACCGCCTTTGAGTG
AGCTGATACCGCTCGCCGCAGCCGAACGACCGAGCGCAGCGAGTCAGTGAGCGAGGAAGCGGAAGAGCGC
CCAATACGCAAACCGCCTCTCCCCGCGCGTTGGCCGATTCATTAATGCAGCAAGCTCATGGCTGACTAAT
TTTTTTTATTTATGCAGAGGCCGAGGCCGCCTCGGCCTCTGAGCTATTCCAGAAGTAGTGAGGAGGCTTT
TTTGGAGGCCTAGGCTTTTGCAAAAAGCTCCCCGTGGCACGACAGGTTTCCCGACTGGAAAGCGGGCAGT
GAGCGCAACGCAATTAATGTGAGTTAGCTCACTCATTAGGCACCCCAGGCTTTACACTTTATGCTTCCGG
CTCGTATGTTGTGTGGAATTGTGAGCGGATAACAATTTCACACAGGAAACAGCTATGACATGATTACGAA
TTTCACAAATAAAGCATTTTTTTCACTGCATTCTAGTTGTGGTTTGTCCAAACTCATCAATGTATCTTAT
CATGTCTGGATCAACTGGATAACTCAAGCTAACCAAAATCATCCCAAACTTCCCACCCCATACCCTATTA
CCACTGCCAATTACCTGTGGTTTCATTTACTCTAAACCTGTGATTCCTCTGAATTATTTTCATTTTAAAG
AAATTGTATTTGTTAAATATGTACTACAAACTTAGTAGT
