>Addgene plasmid #80315 | pHAGE-RSV-GCAMP6f | addgene partial sequence | sequence record 155881 | pREP-F 5'-GCTCGATACAATAAACGCC-3'
GGGTTCTCATCATCATCATCATCATGGTATGGCTAGCATGACTGGTGGACAGCAAATGGGTCGGGATCTG
TACGACGATGACGATAAGGATCTCGCCACCATGGTCGACTCATCACGTCGTAAGTGGAATAAGACAGGTC
ACGCAGTCAGAGCTATAGGTCGGCTGAGCTCACTCGAGAACGTCTATATCAAGGCCGACAAGCAGAAGAA
CGGCATCAAGGCGAACTTCAAGATCCGCCACAACATCGAGGACGGCGGCGTGCAGCTCGCCTACCACTAC
CAGCAGAACACCCCCATCGGCGACGGCCCCGTGCTGCTGCCCGACAACCACTACCTGAGCGTGCAGTCCA
AACTTTCGAAAGACCCCAACGAGAAGCGCGATCACATGGTCCTGCTGGAGTTCGTGACCGCCGCCGGGAT
CACTCTCGGCATGGACGAGCTGTACAAGGGCGGTACCGGAGGGAGCATGGTGAGCAAGGGCGAGGAGCTG
TTCACCGGGGTGGTGCCCATCCTGGTCGAGCTGGACGGCGACGTAAACGGCCACAAGTTCAGCGTGTCCG
GCGAGGGTGAGGGCGATGCCACCTACGGCAAGCTGACCCTGAAGTTCATCTGCACCACCGGCAAGCTGCC
CGTGCCCTGGCCCACCCTCGTGACCACCCTGACCTACGGCGTGCAGTGCTTCAGCCGCTACCCCGACCAC
ATGAAGCAGCACGACTTCTTCAAGTCCGCCATGCCCGAAGGCTACATCCAGGAGCGCACCATCTTCTTCA
AGGACGACGGCAACTACAAGACCCGCGCCGAGGTGAAGTTCGAGGGCGACACCCTGGTGAACCGCATCGA
GCTGAA
