>Addgene plasmid #80315 | pHAGE-RSV-GCAMP6f | addgene partial sequence | sequence record 155882 | WPRE-R 5'-CATAGCGTAAAAGGAGCAACA-3'
CCAGAGGTTGATTAGGATCCTCACTTCGCTGTCATCATTTGTACAAACTCTTCGTAGTTTACCTGACCAT
CCCCATCGATGTCTGCTTCCCTGATCATTTCATCAACCTCTTCATCTGTTAACTTCTCTCCAAGGTTTGT
CATCACGTGGCGAAGCTCTGCTGCACTGATGTAGCCATTGCCATCCTTATCAAACACACCGAACGCTTCT
CTAATTTCTTCTTCCGTGTCCCTGTATTTCATTTTTCTTGCCATCATTGTCAGGAACTCAGGGAAGTCGA
TTGTGCCGTCACCGTCGGCATCTACTTCATTGATCATGTCCTGCAGCTCTGCTTCTGTGGGGTTCTGCCC
CAGAGACCGCATCACCGTCCCCAGCTCCTTGGTTGTTATTGTCCCATCCCCGTCCTTGTCAAATAGGGAG
AATTCCTCTTTAAATTCTGCGATCTGCTCTTCAGTCAGTTGGTCCGGCAGGTTGTACTCCAGCTTGTGCC
CCAGGATGTTGCCGTCCTCCTTGAAGTCGATGCCCTTCAGCTCGATGCGGTTCACCAGGGTGTCGCCCTC
GAACTTCACCTCGGCGCGGGTCTTGTAGTTGCCGTCGTCCTTGAAGAAGATGGTGCGCTCCTGGATGTAG
CCTTCGGGCATGGCGGACTTGAAGAAGTCGTGCTGCTTCATGTGGTCGGGGTAGCGGCTGAAGCACTGCA
CGCCGTAGGTCAGGGTGGTCACGAGGGTGGGCCAGGGCACGGGCAGCTTGCCGGTGGTGCAGATGAACTT
CAGGGTCAGCTTGCCGTA
